Addgene plasmid #173199: ATP1A1_G4_Q118R_Dual_pegRNA
Purpose: Coselection for prime editing in human cells. Vector for tandem expression of ATP1A1 Q118R-G4 pegRNA with a user-specified pegRNA from two independent U6 promoters. pU6-pegRNA-GG-acceptor-like plasmid
Depositing lab: Yannick Doyon. Depositing organization: Universite Laval. Publication: Marker-free co-selection for successive rounds of prime editing in human cells. Levesque S, Mayorga D, Fiset JP, Goupil C, Duringer A, Loiselle A, Bouchard E, Agudelo D, Doyon Y. Nat Commun. 2022 Oct 7;13(1):5909. doi: 10.1038/s41467-022-33669-z. PubMed 36207338.
Backbone
  Vector backbone: pU6-pegRNA-GG-acceptor
  Total vector size (bp): 3401
  Vector type: Mammalian Expression, CRISPR ; Prime editing
Growth in bacteria
  Bacterial resistance: Ampicillin, 100 μg/mL
  Growth temperature: 37°C
  Growth strain: DH5alpha
  Copy number: High Copy
Gene/Insert
  Gene/Insert name: ATP1A1 G4 Q118R pegRNA
  gRNA/shRNA sequence: GTTCCTCTTCTGTAGCAGCT
  Species: H. sapiens (human)
  Promoter: Tandem U6 promoters
  Cloning method: Restriction Enzyme; 5′ cloning site BsrGI (not destroyed); 3′ cloning site SalI (not destroyed)
  Sequencing primers: 5′ CAGGGTTATTGTCTCATGAGCGG; 3′ GGGAAACGCCTGGTATCTTT
Terms and licenses: Academic/Nonprofit Terms; Industry Terms: Not Available to Industry
Depositor comments: Prime editing vector derived from pU6-pegRNA-GG-acceptor. See Anzalone et al. Nature (2019) for the detailed pegRNA cloning protocol to target your gene of interest. False-positive colonies will appear pink or red if the RFP insert has not been replaced by the new pegRNA cassette. Please visit https://doi.org/10.1101/2021.11.02.464583 for bioRxiv preprint.
How to cite: ATP1A1_G4_Q118R_Dual_pegRNA was a gift from Yannick Doyon (Addgene plasmid # 173199 ; http://n2t.net/addgene:173199 ; RRID:Addgene_173199)
