[The description below was written by a language model from this plasmid's Addgene catalogue record and pLannotate feature annotations shown in this document.]
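Description:
ATP1A1_G4_Q118R_Dual_pegRNA is a small (3,401 bp) mammalian CRISPR prime-editing guide expression plasmid derived from the pU6-pegRNA-GG-acceptor backbone. It is propagated in E. coli through a high-copy ColE1/pUC-type origin and selected with ampicillin via a β-lactamase gene driven by its native bla promoter. It carries no mammalian selection marker or viral elements, so it is meant for transient delivery into human cells alongside a separately supplied prime editor.

The plasmid holds two independent human U6 (RNA polymerase III) promoters. One drives a preassembled pegRNA, annotated with an S. pyogenes Cas9 guide scaffold, that targets human ATP1A1 at the "G4" site and installs the Q118R substitution. The feature table annotates only the scaffold, not the spacer or the 3′ extension encoding the edit. The second U6 promoter sits directly upstream of a bacterial dropout cassette, in reverse orientation, consisting of mRFP1 under a PLtetO-1 promoter fragment with a tonB terminator. As in the parental acceptor plasmid, this cassette is replaced by a user-designed pegRNA during cloning. Colonies that retain the RFP insert appear pink or red, which gives a visual screen against uncut or unreplaced background.

The stated purpose is marker-free co-selection for prime editing in human cells. Expressing the ATP1A1 Q118R pegRNA in tandem with a pegRNA against a gene of interest lets cells that acquired the ATP1A1 edit be enriched, and with them cells edited at the second locus. The record does not name the selective agent. The associated publication title refers to successive rounds of such editing.
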