Features (pLannotate 1.2.2; 9 found; start..end, strand, type, name):
      1..241     +  promoter       U6 promoter: RNA polymerase III promoter for human U6 snRNA
    259..290     -  terminator     tonB terminator: bidirectional E. coli tonB-P14 transcription terminator
    307..984     -  CDS            mRFP1: monomeric derivative of DsRed (Campbell et al., 2002)
   1010..1063    -  promoter       PLtetO-1 promoter (fragment): modified phage lambda PL promoter with tet operator sites (Lutz and Bujard, 1997)
   1174..1762    -  rep_origin     ori: high-copy-number ColE1/pMB1/pBR322/pUC origin of replication
   1933..2793    -  CDS            AmpR: β-lactamase; bla; confers resistance to ampicillin, carbenicillin, and related antibiotics
   2794..2898    -  promoter       AmpR promoter: bla
   2961..3201    +  promoter       U6 promoter: RNA polymerase III promoter for human U6 snRNA
   3230..3305    +  misc_RNA       gRNA scaffold: guide RNA scaffold for the Streptococcus pyogenes CRISPR/Cas9 system
>Addgene plasmid #173199 | ATP1A1_G4_Q118R_Dual_pegRNA | addgene full sequence | sequence record 339518 | Addgene NGS Result
GAGGGCCTATTTCCCATGATTCCTTCATATTTGCATATACGATACAAGGCTGTTAGAGAGATAATTAGAA
TTAATTTGACTGTAAACACAAAGATATTAGTACAAAATACGTGACGTAGAAAGTAATAATTTCTTGGGTA
GTTTGCAGTTTTAAAATTATGTTTTAAAATGGACTATCATATGCTTACCGTAACTTGAAAGTATTTCGAT
TTCTTGGCTTTATATATCTTGTGGAAAGGACGAAACACCCGAGACCGTAGTCAAAAGCCTCCGGTCGGAG
GCTTTTGACTTGGCTGAGGAGTGCCATTAAGCACCGGTGGAGTGACGACCTTCAGCACGTTCGTACTGTT
CAACGATGGTGTAGTCTTCGTTGTGGGAGGTGATGTCCAGTTTGATGTCGGTTTTGTAAGCACCCGGCAG
CTGAACCGGTTTTTTAGCCATGTAGGTGGTTTTAACTTCAGCGTCGTAGTGACCACCGTCTTTCAGTTTC
AGACGCATTTTGATTTCACCTTTCAGAGCACCGTCTTCCGGGTACATACGTTCGGTGGAAGCTTCCCAAC
CCATGGTTTTTTTCTGCATAACCGGACCGTCGGACGGGAAGTTGGTACCACGCAGTTTAACTTTGTAGAT
GAACTCACCGTCTTGCAGGGAGGAGTCCTGGGTAACGGTAACAACACCACCGTCTTCGAAGTTCATAACA
CGTTCCCATTTGAAACCTTCCGGGAAGGACAGTTTCAGGTAGTCCGGGATGTCAGCCGGGTGTTTAACGT
AAGCTTTGGAACCGTACTGGAACTGCGGGGACAGGATGTCCCAAGCGAACGGCAGCGGACCACCTTTGGT
AACTTTCAGTTTAGCGGTCTGGGTACCTTCGTACGGACGACCTTCACCTTCACCTTCGATTTCGAACTCG
TGACCGTTAACGGAACCTTCCATACGAACTTTGAAACGCATGAACTCTTTGATAACGTCTTCGCTACTCG
CCATAGATCCTTTCTCCTCTTTCAGATCCGTGCTCAGTATCTCTATCACTGATAGGGATGTCAATCTCTA
TCACTGATAGGGAGGTCTCGTTTTTTTAAGCTTGGGCCGCTCGAGGTACCTCTCTACATATGACATGTGA
GCAAAAGGCCAGCAAAAGGCCAGGAACCGTAAAAAGGCCGCGTTGCTGGCGTTTTTCCATAGGCTCCGCC
CCCCTGACGAGCATCACAAAAATCGACGCTCAAGTCAGAGGTGGCGAAACCCGACAGGACTATAAAGATA
CCAGGCGTTTCCCCCTGGAAGCTCCCTCGTGCGCTCTCCTGTTCCGACCCTGCCGCTTACCGGATACCTG
TCCGCCTTTCTCCCTTCGGGAAGCGTGGCGCTTTCTCATAGCTCACGCTGTAGGTATCTCAGTTCGGTGT
AGGTCGTTCGCTCCAAGCTGGGCTGTGTGCACGAACCCCCCGTTCAGCCCGACCGCTGCGCCTTATCCGG
TAACTATCGTCTTGAGTCCAACCCGGTAAGACACGACTTATCGCCACTGGCAGCAGCCACTGGTAACAGG
ATTAGCAGAGCGAGGTATGTAGGCGGTGCTACAGAGTTCTTGAAGTGGTGGCCTAACTACGGCTACACTA
GAAGAACAGTATTTGGTATCTGCGCTCTGCTGAAGCCAGTTACCTTCGGAAAAAGAGTTGGTAGCTCTTG
ATCCGGCAAACAAACCACCGCTGGTAGCGGTGGTTTTTTTGTTTGCAAGCAGCAGATTACGCGCAGAAAA
AAAGGATCTCAAGAAGATCCTTTGATCTTTTCTACGGGGTCTGACGCTCAGTGGAACGAAAACTCACGTT
AAGGGATTTTGGTCATGAGATTATCAAAAAGGATCTTCACCTAGATCCTTTTAAATTAAAAATGAAGTTT
TAAATCAATCTAAAGTATATATGAGTAAACTTGGTCTGACAGTTACCAATGCTTAATCAGTGAGGCACCT
ATCTCAGCGATCTGTCTATTTCGTTCATCCATAGTTGCCTGACTCCCCGTCGTGTAGATAACTACGATAC
GGGAGGGCTTACCATCTGGCCCCAGTGCTGCAATGATACCGCGAGATCCACGCTCACCGGCTCCAGATTT
ATCAGCAATAAACCAGCCAGCCGGAAGGGCCGAGCGCAGAAGTGGTCCTGCAACTTTATCCGCCTCCATC
CAGTCTATTAATTGTTGCCGGGAAGCTAGAGTAAGTAGTTCGCCAGTTAATAGTTTGCGCAACGTTGTTG
CCATTGCTACAGGCATCGTGGTGTCACGCTCGTCGTTTGGTATGGCTTCATTCAGCTCCGGTTCCCAACG
ATCAAGGCGAGTTACATGATCCCCCATGTTGTGCAAAAAAGCGGTTAGCTCCTTCGGTCCTCCGATCGTT
GTCAGAAGTAAGTTGGCCGCAGTGTTATCACTCATGGTTATGGCAGCACTGCATAATTCTCTTACTGTCA
TGCCATCCGTAAGATGCTTTTCTGTGACTGGTGAGTACTCAACCAAGTCATTCTGAGAATAGTGTATGCG
GCGACCGAGTTGCTCTTGCCCGGCGTCAATACGGGATAATACCGCGCCACATAGCAGAACTTTAAAAGTG
CTCATCATTGGAAAACGTTCTTCGGGGCGAAAACTCTCAAGGATCTTACCGCTGTTGAGATCCAGTTCGA
TGTAACCCACTCGTGCACCCAACTGATCTTCAGCATCTTTTACTTTCACCAGCGTTTCTGGGTGAGCAAA
AACAGGAAGGCAAAATGCCGCAAAAAAGGGAATAAGGGCGACACGGAAATGTTGAATACTCATACTCTTC
CTTTTTCAATATTATTGAAGCATTTATCAGGGTTATTGTCTCATGAGCGGATACATATTTGAATGTATTT
AGAAAAATAAACAAATAGGGGTTCCGCGCACATTTCCCCGAAAAGTGCCACCTGACGTCGCTAGCTGTAC
ATACCAAGGTCGGGCAGGAAGAGGGCCTATTTCCCATGATTCCTTCATATTTGCATATACGATACAAGGC
TGTTAGAGAGATAATTAGAATTAATTTGACTGTAAACACAAAGATATTAGTACAAAATACGTGACGTAGA
AAGTAATAATTTCTTGGGTAGTTTGCAGTTTTAAAATTATGTTTTAAAATGGACTATCATATGCTTACCG
TAACTTGAAAGTATTTCGATTTCTTGGCTTTATATATCTTGTGGAAAGGACGAAACACCGTTCCTCTTCT
GTAGCAGCTGTTTTAGAGCTAGAAATAGCAAGTTAAAATAAGGCTAGTCCGTTATCAACTTGAAAAAGTG
GCACCGAGTCGGTGCTAGCATCAGAGCTGCTACAGAAGAGTTTTTTTAAGCTTGGGCCGCTCGAGGTACC
TCTCTACGTCGACTGGATCCGGTACCAAGGTCGGGCAGGAA
